>Addgene plasmid #224439 | kiCAP-AAV-MyoAAV1E | addgene full sequence | sequence record 446666 | Addgene NGS Result
TCGACACGCGTGGAGGGGTGGAGTCGTGACGTGAATTACGTCATAGGGTTAGGGAGGTCCTGTATTAGAG
GTCACGTGAGTGTTTTGCGACATTTTGCGACACCATGTGGTCACGCTGGGTATTTAAGCCCGAGTGAGCA
CGCAGGGTCTCCATTTTGAAGCGGGAGGTTTGAACGCGCAGCCGCCATGCCGGGGTTTTACGAGATTGTG
ATTAAGGTCCCCAGCGACCTTGACGAGCATCTGCCCGGCATTTCTGACAGCTTTGTGAACTGGGTGGCCG
AGAAGGAATGGGAGTTGCCGCCAGATTCTGACATGGATCTGAATCTGATTGAGCAGGCACCCCTGACCGT
GGCCGAGAAGCTGCAGCGCGACTTTCTGACGGAATGGCGCCGTGTGAGTAAGGCCCCGGAGGCTCTTTTC
TTTGTGCAATTTGAGAAGGGAGAGAGCTACTTCCACATGCACGTGCTCGTGGAAACCACCGGGGTGAAAT
CCATGGTTTTGGGACGTTTCCTGAGTCAGATTCGCGAAAAACTGATTCAGAGAATTTACCGCGGGATCGA
GCCGACTTTGCCAAACTGGTTCGCGGTCACAAAGACCAGAAATGGCGCCGGAGGCGGGAACAAGGTGGTG
GATGAGTGCTACATCCCCAATTACTTGCTCCCCAAAACCCAGCCTGAGCTCCAGTGGGCGTGGACTAATA
TGGAACAGTATTTAAGCGCCTGTTTGAATCTCACGGAGCGTAAACGGTTGGTGGCGCAGCATCTGACGCA
CGTGTCGCAGACGCAGGAGCAGAACAAAGAGAATCAGAATCCCAATTCTGATGCGCCGGTGATCAGATCA
AAAACTTCAGCCAGGTACATGGAGCTGGTCGGGTGGCTCGTGGACAAGGGGATTACCTCGGAGAAGCAGT
GGATCCAGGAGGACCAGGCCTCATACATCTCCTTCAATGCGGCCTCCAACTCGCGGTCCCAAATCAAGGC
TGCCTTGGACAATGCGGGAAAGATTATGAGCCTGACTAAAACCGCCCCCGACTACCTGGTGGGCCAGCAG
CCCGTGGAGGACATTTCCAGCAATCGGATTTATAAAATTTTGGAACTAAACGGGTACGATCCCCAATATG
CGGCTTCCGTCTTTCTGGGATGGGCCACGAAAAAGTTCGGCAAGAGGAACACCATCTGGCTGTTTGGGCC
TGCAACTACCGGGAAGACCAACATCGCGGAGGCCATAGCCCACACTGTGCCCTTCTACGGGTGCGTAAAC
TGGACCAATGAGAACTTTCCCTTCAACGACTGTGTCGACAAGATGGTGATCTGGTGGGAGGAGGGGAAGA
TGACCGCCAAGGTCGTGGAGTCGGCCAAAGCCATTCTCGGAGGAAGCAAGGTGCGCGTGGACCAGAAATG
CAAGTCCTCGGCCCAGATAGACCCGACTCCCGTGATCGTCACCTCCAACACCAACATGTGCGCCGTGATT
GACGGGAACTCAACGACCTTCGAACACCAGCAGCCGTTGCAAGACCGGATGTTCAAATTTGAACTCACCC
GCCGTCTGGATCATGACTTTGGGAAGGTCACCAAGCAGGAAGTCAAAGACTTTTTCCGGTGGGCAAAGGA
TCACGTGGTTGAGGTGGAGCATGAATTCTACGTCAAAAAGGGTGGAGCCAAGAAAAGACCCGCCCCCAGT
GACGCAGATATAAGTGAGCCCAAACGGGTGCGCGAGTCAGTTGCGCAGCCATCGACGTCAGACGCGGAAG
CTTCGATCAACTACGCGGACAGGTACCAAAACAAATGTTCTCGTCACGTGGGCATGAATCTGATGCTGTT
TCCCTGCAGACAATGCGAGAGACTGAATCAGAATTCAAATATCTGCTTCACTCACGGTGTCAAAGACTGT
TTAGAGTGCTTTCCCGTGTCAGAATCTCAACCCGTTTCTGTCGTCAAAAAGGCGTATCAGAAACTGTGCT
ACATTCATCACATCATGGGAAAGGTGCCAGACGCTTGCACTGCTTGCGACCTGGTCAATGTGGACTTGGA
TGACTGTGTTTCTGAACAATAAATGACTTAAACCAGGTATTGCTGCCGATGGTTATCTTCCAGATTGGCT
CGAGGACAACCTTAGTGAACTAGTGCCACCATGAGTCGGCTGGATAAATCTAAAGTCATAAACGGCGCTC
TGGAATTACTCAATGAAGTCGGTATCGAAGGCCTGACGACAAGGAAACTCGCTCAAAAGCTGGGAGTTGA
GCAGCCTACCCTGTACTGGCACGTGAAGAACAAGCGGGCCCTGCTCGATGCCCTGGCCATCGAGATGCTG
GACAGGCATCATACCCACTTCTGCCCCCTGGAAGGCGAGTCATGGCAAGACTTTCTGCGGAACAACGCCA
AGTCATTCCGCTGTGCTCTCCTCTCACATCGCGACGGGGCTAAAGTGCATCTCGGCACCCGCCCAACAGA
GAAACAGTACGAAACCCTGGAAAATCAGCTCGCGTTCCTGTGTCAGCAAGGCTTCTCCCTGGAGAACGCA
CTGTACGCTCTGTCCGCCGTGGGCCACTTTACACTGGGCTGCGTATTGGAGGAACAGGAGCATCAAGTAG
CAAAAGAGGAAAGAGAGACACCTACCACCGATTCTATGCCCCCACTTCTGAGACAAGCAATTGAGCTGTT
CGACCGGCAGGGAGCCGAACCTGCCTTCCTTTTCGGCCTGGAACTAATCATATGTGGCCTGGAGAAACAG
CTAAAGTGCGAAAGCGGCGGGCCGGCCGACGCCCTTGACGATTTTGACTTAGACATGCTCCCAGCCGATG
CCCTTGACGACTTTGACCTTGATATGCTGCCTGCTGACGCTCTTGACGATTTTGACCTTGACATGCTCCC
CGGGTAAATGCATGAATTCGATCTAGAGGGCCCTATTCTATAGTGTCACCTAAATGCTAGAGCTCGCTGA
TCAGCCTCGACTGTGCCTTCTAGTTGCCAGCCATCTGTTGTTTGCCCCTCCCCCGTGCCTTCCTTGACCC
TGGAAGGTGCCACTCCCACTGTCCTTTCCTAATAAAATGAGGAAATTGCATCGCATTGTCTGAGTAGGTG
TCATTCTATTCTGGGGGGTGGGGTGGGGCAGGACAGCAAGGGGGAGGATTGGGAAGACAATAGCAGGCAT
GCTGGGGATGCGGTGGGCTCTATGGCTTCTGAGGCGGAAAGAACCAGCTGGGGCTCGAATCAAGCTATCA
AGTGCCACCTGACGTCTCCCTATCAGTGATAGAGAAGTCGACACGTCTCGAGCTCCCTATCAGTGATAGA
GAAGGTACGTCTAGAACGTCTCCCTATCAGTGATAGAGAAGTCGACACGTCTCGAGCTCCCTATCAGTGA
TAGAGAAGGTACGTCTAGAACGTCTCCCTATCAGTGATAGAGAAGTCGACACGTCTCGAGCTCCCTATCA
GTGATAGAGAAGGTACGTCTAGAACGTCTCCCTATCAGTGATAGAGAAGTCGACACGTCTCGAGCTCCCT
ATCAGTGATAGAGAAGGTACCCCCTATATAAGCAGAGAGATCTGTTCAAATTTGAACTGACTAAGCGGCT
CCCGCCAGATTTTGGCAAGATTACTAAGCAGGAAGTCAAGGACTTTTTTGCTTGGGCAAAGGTCAATCAG
GTGCCGGTGACTCACGAGTTTAAAGTTCCCAGGGAATTGGCGGGAACTAAAGGGGCGGAGAAATCTCTAA
AACGCCCACTGGGTGACGTCACCAATACTAGCTATAAAAGTCTGGAGAAGCGGGCCAGGCTCTCATTTGT
TCCCGAGACGCCTCGCAGTTCAGACGTGACTGTTGATCCCGCTCCTCTGCGACCGCTAGCTTCGATCAAC
TACGCGGACAGGTACCAAAACAAATGTTCTCGTCACGTGGGCATGAATCTGATGCTGTTTCCCTGCAGAC
AATGCGAGAGACTGAATCAGAATTCAAATATCTGCTTCACTCACGGTGTCAAAGACTGTTTAGAGTGCTT
TCCCGTGTCAGAATCTCAACCCGTTTCTGTCGTCAAAAAGGCGTATCAGAAACTGTGCTACATTCATCAC
ATCATGGGAAAGGTGCCAGACGCTTGCACTGCTTGCGACCTGGTCAATGTGGACTTGGATGACTGTGTTT
CTGAACAATAAATGACTTAAACCAGGTATGGCTGCCGATGGTTATCTTCCAGATTGGCTCGAGGACAACC
TTAGTGAAGGAATTCGCGAGTGGTGGGCTTTGAAACCTGGAGCCCCTCAACCCAAGGCAAATCAACAACA
TCAAGACAACGCTCGAGGTCTTGTGCTTCCGGGTTACAAATACCTTGGACCCGGCAACGGACTCGACAAG
GGGGAGCCGGTCAACGCAGCAGACGCGGCGGCCCTCGAGCACGACAAGGCCTACGACCAGCAGCTCAAGG
CCGGAGACAACCCGTACCTCAAGTACAACCACGCCGACGCCGAGTTCCAGGAGCGGCTCAAAGAAGATAC
GTCTTTTGGGGGCAACCTCGGGCGAGCAGTCTTCCAGGCCAAAAAGAGGCTTCTTGAACCTCTTGGTCTG
GTTGAGGAAGCGGCTAAGACGGCTCCTGGAAAGAAGAGGCCTGTAGAGCAGTCTCCTCAGGAACCGGACT
CCTCCGCGGGTATTGGCAAATCGGGTGCACAGCCCGCTAAAAAGAGACTCAATTTCGGTCAGACTGGCGA
CACAGAGTCAGTCCCAGACCCTCAACCAATCGGAGAACCTCCCGCAGCCCCCTCAGGTGTGGGATCTCTT
ACAATGGCTTCAGGTGGTGGCGCACCAGTGGCAGACAATAACGAAGGTGCCGATGGAGTGGGTAGTTCCT
CGGGAAATTGGCATTGCGATTCCCAATGGCTGGGGGACAGAGTCATCACCACCAGCACCCGAACCTGGGC
CCTGCCCACCTACAACAATCACCTCTACAAGCAAATCTCCAACAGCACATCTGGAGGATCTTCAAATGAC
AACGCCTACTTCGGCTACAGCACCCCCTGGGGGTATTTTGACTTCAACAGATTCCACTGCCACTTCTCAC
CACGTGACTGGCAGCGACTCATCAACAACAACTGGGGATTCCGGCCTAAGCGACTCAACTTCAAGCTCTT
CAACATTCAGGTCAAAGAGGTTACGGACAACAATGGAGTCAAGACCATCGCCAATAACCTTACCAGCACG
GTCCAGGTCTTCACGGACTCAGACTATCAGCTCCCGTACGTGCTCGGGTCGGCTCACGAGGGCTGCCTCC
CGCCGTTCCCAGCGGACGTTTTCATGATTCCTCAGTACGGGTATCTGACGCTTAATGATGGAAGCCAGGC
CGTGGGTCGTTCGTCCTTTTACTGCCTGGAATATTTCCCGTCGCAAATGCTAAGAACGGGTAACAACTTC
CAGTTCAGCTACGAGTTTGAGAACGTACCTTTCCATAGCAGCTACGCTCACAGCCAAAGCCTGGACCGAC
TAATGAATCCACTCATCGACCAATACTTGTACTATCTCTCAAAGACTATTAACGGTTCTGGACAGAATCA
ACAAACGCTAAAATTCAGTGTGGCCGGACCCAGCAACATGGCTGTCCAGGGAAGAAACTACATACCTGGA
CCCAGCTACCGACAACAACGTGTCTCAACCACTGTGACTCAAAACAACAACAGCGAATTTGCTTGGCCTG
GAGCTTCTTCTTGGGCTCTCAATGGACGTAATAGCTTGATGAATCCTGGACCTGCTATGGCCAGCCACAA
AGAAGGAGAGGACCGTTTCTTTCCTTTGTCTGGATCTTTAATTTTTGGCAAACAAGGAACTGGAAGAGAC
AACGTGGATGCGGACAAAGTCATGATAACCAACGAAGAAGAAATTAAAACTACTAACCCGGTAGCAACGG
AGTCCTATGGACAAGTGGCCACAAACCACCAGAGTGCCCAACGAGGAGACACCATGAGCAAAGCACAGGC
GCAGACCGGCTGGGTTCAAAACCAAGGAATACTTCCGGGTATGGTTTGGCAGGACAGAGATGTGTACCTG
CAAGGACCCATTTGGGCCAAAATTCCTCACACGGACGGCAACTTTCACCCTTCTCCGCTGATGGGAGGGT
TTGGAATGAAGCACCCGCCTCCTCAGATCCTCATCAAAAACACACCTGTACCTGCGGATCCTCCAACGGC
CTTCAACAAGGACAAGCTGAACTCTTTCATCACCCAGTATTCTACTGGCCAAGTCAGCGTGGAGATCGAG
TGGGAGCTGCAGAAGGAAAACAGCAAGCGCTGGAACCCGGAGATCCAGTACACTTCCAACTATTACAAGT
CTAATAATGTTGAATTTGCTGTTAATACTGAAGGTGTATATAGTGAACCCCGCCCCATTGGCACCAGATA
CCTGACTCGTAATCTGTAATTGCTTGTTAATCAATAAACCGTTTAATTCGTTTCAGTTGAACTTTGGTCT
CTGCGTATTTCTTTCTTATCTAGTTTCCATGGCTACGTAGATAAGTAGCATGGCGGGTTAATCATTAACT
ACAGATATCCATCACACTGGCGGCCGCTCGACTAGAGCGGCCGCCACCGCGGTGGAGCTCCAGCTTTTGT
TCCCTTTAGTGAGGGTTAATTGCGCGCTTGGCGTAATCATGGTCATAGCTGTTTCCTGTGTGAAATTGTT
ATCCGCTCACAATTCCACACAACATACGAGCCGGAAGCATAAAGTGTAAAGCCTGGGGTGCCTAATGAGT
GAGCTAACTCACATTAATTGCGTTGCGCTCACTGCCCGCTTTCCAGTCGGGAAACCTGTCGTGCCAGCTG
CATTAATGAATCGGCCAACGCGCGGGGAGAGGCGGTTTGCGTATTGGGCGCTCTTCCGCTTCCTCGCTCA
CTGACTCGCTGCGCTCGGTCGTTCGGCTGCGGCGAGCGGTATCAGCTCACTCAAAGGCGGTAATACGGTT
ATCCACAGAATCAGGGGATAACGCAGGAAAGAACATGTGAGCAAAAGGCCAGCAAAAGGCCAGGAACCGT
AAAAAGGCCGCGTTGCTGGCGTTTTTCCATAGGCTCCGCCCCCCTGACGAGCATCACAAAAATCGACGCT
CAAGTCAGAGGTGGCGAAACCCGACAGGACTATAAAGATACCAGGCGTTTCCCCCTGGAAGCTCCCTCGT
GCGCTCTCCTGTTCCGACCCTGCCGCTTACCGGATACCTGTCCGCCTTTCTCCCTTCGGGAAGCGTGGCG
CTTTCTCATAGCTCACGCTGTAGGTATCTCAGTTCGGTGTAGGTCGTTCGCTCCAAGCTGGGCTGTGTGC
ACGAACCCCCCGTTCAGCCCGACCGCTGCGCCTTATCCGGTAACTATCGTCTTGAGTCCAACCCGGTAAG
ACACGACTTATCGCCACTGGCAGCAGCCACTGGTAACAGGATTAGCAGAGCGAGGTATGTAGGCGGTGCT
ACAGAGTTCTTGAAGTGGTGGCCTAACTACGGCTACACTAGAAGAACAGTATTTGGTATCTGCGCTCTGC
TGAAGCCAGTTACCTTCGGAAAAAGAGTTGGTAGCTCTTGATCCGGCAAACAAACCACCGCTGGTAGCGG
TGGTTTTTTTGTTTGCAAGCAGCAGATTACGCGCAGAAAAAAAGGATCTCAAGAAGATCCTTTGATCTTT
TCTACGGGGTCTGACGCTCAGTGGAACGAAAACTCACGTTAAGGGATTTTGGTCATGAGATTATCAAAAA
GGATCTTCACCTAGATCCTTTTAAATTAAAAATGAAGTTTTAAATCAATCTAAAGTATATATGAGTAAAC
TTGGTCTGACAGTTAGAAAAACTCATCGAGCATCAAATGAAACTGCAATTTATTCATATCAGGATTATCA
ATACCATATTTTTGAAAAAGCCGTTTCTGTAATGAAGGAGAAAACTCACCGAGGCAGTTCCATAGGATGG
CAAGATCCTGGTATCGGTCTGCGATTCCGACTCGTCCAACATCAATACAACCTATTAATTTCCCCTCGTC
AAAAATAAGGTTATCAAGTGAGAAATCACCATGAGTGACGACTGAATCCGGTGAGAATGGCAAAAGTTTA
TGCATTTCTTTCCAGACTTGTTCAACAGGCCAGCCATTACGCTCGTCATCAAAATCACTCGCATCAACCA
AACCGTTATTCATTCGTGATTGCGCCTGAGCGAGACGAAATACGCGATCGCTGTTAAAAGGACAATTACA
AACAGGAATCGAATGCAACCGGCGCAGGAACACTGCCAGCGCATCAACAATATTTTCACCTGAATCAGGA
TATTCTTCTAATACCTGGAATGCTGTTTTTCCGGGGATCGCAGTGGTGAGTAACCATGCATCATCAGGAG
TACGGATAAAATGCTTGATGGTCGGAAGAGGCATAAATTCCGTCAGCCAGTTTAGTCTGACCATCTCATC
TGTAACATCATTGGCAACGCTACCTTTGCCATGTTTCAGAAACAACTCTGGCGCATCGGGCTTCCCATAC
AAGCGATAGATTGTCGCACCTGATTGCCCGACATTATCGCGAGCCCATTTATACCCATATAAATCAGCAT
CCATGTTGGAATTTAATCGCGGCCTCGACGTTTCCCGTTGAATATGGCTCATACTCTTCCTTTTTCAATA
TTATTGAAGCATTTATCAGGGTTATTGTCTCATGAGCGGATACATATTTGAATGTATTTAGAAAAATAAA
CAAATAGGGGTTCCGCGCACATTTCCCCGAAAAGTGCCACCTAAATTGTAAGCGTTAATATTTTGTTAAA
ATTCGCGTTAAATTTTTGTTAAATCAGCTCATTTTTTAACCAATAGGCCGAAATCGGCAAAATCCCTTAT
AAATCAAAAGAATAGACCGAGATAGGGT
[37 nt withheld, positions 8849-8885]
AAAGAACGTGGACTCCAACGTCAAAGG
[49 nt withheld, positions 8913-8961]
T
[91 nt withheld, positions 8963-9053]
G
[124 nt withheld, positions 9055-9178]
CCCATTCGCCATTCAGGCTGCGCAACTGTTGGGAAGGGCGATCGGTGCGGGCCTCTTCGCTATTACGCCA
GCTGGCGAAAGGGGGATGTGCTGCAAGGCGATTAAGTTGGGTAACGCCAGGGTTTTCCCAGTCACGACGT
TGTAAAACGACGGCCAGTGAGCGCGCGTAATACGACTCACTATAGGGCGAATTGGGTACCGGGCCCCCCC
TCGATCGAGG
Features (pLannotate 1.2.2; 29 found; start..end, strand, type, name):
    187..2049    +  CDS            Rep78: REP78_AAV2S - Experimental evidence at protein level: Swiss-Prot protein existence level 1. Plays an essential role in the initiation of viral DNA synthesis. Binds specifically to an inverted terminal repeat element (ITR) on the 3' and 5' ends of the viral DNA, where it cleaves a site specifically to generate a priming site for initiation of the synthesis of a complementary strand. Plays also a role as transcriptional regulator, DNA helicase and as key factors in site-specific integration of the viral genome. Regulates host PKA activity by interacting with host PRKX as a mechanism of interferi
   2152..2828    +  CDS            rtTA3 (fragment): reverse tetracycline transactivator 3 activates expression from Tet-responsive promoters in the presence of doxycycline
   2758..2868    +  CDS            VP48: 3 tandem repeats of the minimal activation domain of herpes simplex virus VP16 (Cheng et al., 2013)
   2907..2925    -  promoter       SP6 promoter: promoter for bacteriophage SP6 RNA polymerase
   2951..3175    +  polyA_signal   bGH poly(A) signal: bovine growth hormone polyadenylation signal
   3179..3200    +  promoter       SV40 promoter (fragment): SV40 enhancer and early promoter
   3236..3256    +  promoter       tight TRE promoter (fragment): Tet-responsive promoter PTight, consisting of seven tet operator sequences followed by the minimal CMV promoter
   3273..3293    +  promoter       tight TRE promoter (fragment): Tet-responsive promoter PTight, consisting of seven tet operator sequences followed by the minimal CMV promoter
   3310..3330    +  promoter       tight TRE promoter (fragment): Tet-responsive promoter PTight, consisting of seven tet operator sequences followed by the minimal CMV promoter
   3347..3367    +  promoter       tight TRE promoter (fragment): Tet-responsive promoter PTight, consisting of seven tet operator sequences followed by the minimal CMV promoter
   3384..3404    +  promoter       tight TRE promoter (fragment): Tet-responsive promoter PTight, consisting of seven tet operator sequences followed by the minimal CMV promoter
   3421..3441    +  promoter       tight TRE promoter (fragment): Tet-responsive promoter PTight, consisting of seven tet operator sequences followed by the minimal CMV promoter
   3458..3478    +  promoter       tight TRE promoter (fragment): Tet-responsive promoter PTight, consisting of seven tet operator sequences followed by the minimal CMV promoter
   3495..3515    +  promoter       tight TRE promoter (fragment): Tet-responsive promoter PTight, consisting of seven tet operator sequences followed by the minimal CMV promoter
   3521..4138    +  CDS            Rep52 (fragment): REP52_AAV2S - Experimental evidence at protein level: Swiss-Prot protein existence level 1. Plays a critical role during packaging of viral DNA into empty capsids, where they are thought to be part of the packaging motor complex. The single stranded genomic DNA is packaged in a 3' to 5' direction and requires the association between viral DNA and Rep40. Regulates host PKA activity by interacting with host PRKX as a mechanism to interfere with helper virus propagation and to promote its own replication. From Adeno-associated virus 2 (isolate Srivastava/1982) (AAV-2).
   4158..6386    +  CDS            VP1: CAPSD_AAV2S - Experimental evidence at protein level: Swiss-Prot protein existence level 1. Capsid protein self-assembles to form an icosahedral capsid with a T=1 symmetry, about 22 nm in diameter, and consisting of 60 copies of three size variants of the capsid protein VP1, VP2 and VP3 which differ in their N-terminus. The capsid encapsulates the genomic ssDNA. Binds to host cell heparan sulfate and uses host ITGA5-ITGB1 as coreceptor on the cell surface to provide virion attachment to target cell. This attachment induces virion internalization predominantly through clathrin-dependent endocyt
   6542..6570    -  misc_feature   MCS (fragment): pBluescript multiple cloning site
   6583..6601    -  promoter       T3 promoter: promoter for bacteriophage T3 RNA polymerase
   6646..6662    -  protein_bind   lac operator: The lac repressor binds to the lac operator to inhibit transcription in E. coli. This inhibition can be relieved by adding lactose or isopropyl-β-D-thiogalactopyranoside (IPTG). lac repressor encoded by lacI
   6670..6700    -  promoter       lac promoter: promoter for the E. coli lac operon
   6715..6736    -  protein_bind   CAP binding site: CAP binding activates transcription in the presence of cAMP. E. coli catabolite activator protein
   6749..6841    -  CDS            lacI (fragment): lac repressor; lacI; The lac repressor binds to the lac operator to inhibit transcription in E. coli. This inhibition can be relieved by adding lactose or isopropyl-β-D-thiogalactopyranoside (IPTG).
   7024..7612    -  rep_origin     ori: high-copy-number ColE1/pMB1/pBR322/pUC origin of replication
   7783..8592    -  CDS            KanR: aminoglycoside phosphotransferase; aph(3')-Ia; confers resistance to kanamycin in bacteria or G418 (Geneticin®) in eukaryotes
   8593..8697    -  promoter       AmpR promoter: bla
   8750..9178    -  rep_origin     f1 ori (sequence partly withheld): f1 bacteriophage origin of replication; arrow indicates direction of (+) strand synthesis
   9183..9338    -  CDS            lacZα (fragment): LacZα fragment of β-galactosidase; lacZ fragment
   9346..9364    +  promoter       T7 promoter: promoter for bacteriophage T7 RNA polymerase
   9373..9392    -  misc_feature   MCS (fragment): pBluescript multiple cloning site
