[The description below was written by a language model from this plasmid's Addgene catalogue record and pLannotate feature annotations shown in this document.]
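Description:
kiCAP-AAV-MyoAAV1E is a Rep/Cap packaging plasmid used to produce recombinant AAV carrying the MyoAAV 1E capsid, an engineered variant described as muscle-tropic in mice. It is catalogued on a pUC57-Kan backbone. The annotated 9.4 kb sequence shows a high-copy ColE1/pUC origin, a kanamycin resistance gene driven by the bla promoter, an f1 origin, and remnants of lac/lacZα and pBluescript-type cloning regions flanked by T7 and T3 promoters. No ITRs are annotated, consistent with a helper plasmid that supplies replication and capsid functions in trans rather than being packaged itself.

The capsid insert is a synthetic 2.2 kb AAV9 VP1 open reading frame carrying a seven-residue RGD-containing peptide inserted between amino acids 588 and 589, in the surface-exposed position commonly used for peptide display. The automated annotation labels this CDS by its similarity to AAV2 VP1, but the catalogue identifies it as AAV9-derived. It is listed as expressed from the AAV p41 promoter, which would lie within the partial Rep52-matching sequence found immediately upstream of the cap gene.

The architecture differs from a simple contiguous rep-cap arrangement. A full AAV2 Rep78 coding sequence sits at the start, followed by a reverse tetracycline transactivator fragment with VP16-derived activation repeats, a bGH polyadenylation signal, and then an array of tet operator repeats directly ahead of the Rep fragment and cap. This layout suggests transactivator-boosted capsid expression, although the record does not explain the design or say whether doxycycline is needed. The plasmid is typically co-transfected with an adenoviral helper plasmid and an ITR-flanked transgene plasmid to make muscle-directed vectors.
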