Addgene plasmid #224439: kiCAP-AAV-MyoAAV1E
Purpose: Rep/Cap plasmid for the production of MyoAAV 1E, a muscle-tropic AAV capsid in mice.
Depositing lab: Pardis Sabeti. Depositing organization: Broad Institute. Publication: Directed evolution of a family of AAV capsid variants enabling potent muscle-directed gene delivery across species. Tabebordbar M, Lagerborg KA, Stanton A, King EM, Ye S, Tellez L, Krunnfusz A, Tavakoli S, Widrick JJ, Messemer KA, Troiano EC, Moghadaszadeh B, Peacker BL, Leacock KA, Horwitz N, Beggs AH, Wagers AJ, Sabeti PC. Cell. 2021 Sep 16;184(19):4919-4938.e22. doi: 10.1016/j.cell.2021.08.028. Epub 2021 Sep 9. PubMed 34506722.
Backbone
  Vector backbone: pUC57-Kan
  Vector type: AAV
Growth in bacteria
  Bacterial resistance: Kanamycin, 50 μg/mL
  Growth temperature: 30°C
  Growth strain: NEB Stable
  Copy number: High Copy
Gene/Insert
  Gene/Insert name: AAV9 VP1 modified with 7mer insertion between amino acids 588 and 589 (alt name: MyoAAV 1E)
  Species: Synthetic
  Insert size (bp): 2232
  Mutation: RGDTMSK insert between amino acids 588 and 589 of AAV9 VP1
  Promoter: p41
  Cloning method: Gibson Cloning
Terms and licenses: Academic/Nonprofit Terms; Industry Terms: Not Available to Industry
Depositor comments: Insert was cloned via BsiWI (5') and AgeI (3', preserved in cloning) sites
How to cite: kiCAP-AAV-MyoAAV1E was a gift from Pardis Sabeti (Addgene plasmid # 224439 ; http://n2t.net/addgene:224439 ; RRID:Addgene_224439)
