>Addgene plasmid #224439 | kiCAP-AAV-MyoAAV1E | depositor partial sequence | sequence record 439823 | MyoAAV 1E cap
ATGGCTGCCGATGGTTATCTTCCAGATTGGCTCGAGGACAACCTTAGTGAAGGAATTCGCGAGTGGTGGG
CTTTGAAACCTGGAGCCCCTCAACCCAAGGCAAATCAACAACATCAAGACAACGCTCGAGGTCTTGTGCT
TCCGGGTTACAAATACCTTGGACCCGGCAACGGACTCGACAAGGGGGAGCCGGTCAACGCAGCAGACGCG
GCGGCCCTCGAGCACGACAAGGCCTACGACCAGCAGCTCAAGGCCGGAGACAACCCGTACCTCAAGTACA
ACCACGCCGACGCCGAGTTCCAGGAGCGGCTCAAAGAAGATACGTCTTTTGGGGGCAACCTCGGGCGAGC
AGTCTTCCAGGCCAAAAAGAGGCTTCTTGAACCTCTTGGTCTGGTTGAGGAAGCGGCTAAGACGGCTCCT
GGAAAGAAGAGGCCTGTAGAGCAGTCTCCTCAGGAACCGGACTCCTCCGCGGGTATTGGCAAATCGGGTG
CACAGCCCGCTAAAAAGAGACTCAATTTCGGTCAGACTGGCGACACAGAGTCAGTCCCAGACCCTCAACC
AATCGGAGAACCTCCCGCAGCCCCCTCAGGTGTGGGATCTCTTACAATGGCTTCAGGTGGTGGCGCACCA
GTGGCAGACAATAACGAAGGTGCCGATGGAGTGGGTAGTTCCTCGGGAAATTGGCATTGCGATTCCCAAT
GGCTGGGGGACAGAGTCATCACCACCAGCACCCGAACCTGGGCCCTGCCCACCTACAACAATCACCTCTA
CAAGCAAATCTCCAACAGCACATCTGGAGGATCTTCAAATGACAACGCCTACTTCGGCTACAGCACCCCC
TGGGGGTATTTTGACTTCAACAGATTCCACTGCCACTTCTCACCACGTGACTGGCAGCGACTCATCAACA
ACAACTGGGGATTCCGGCCTAAGCGACTCAACTTCAAGCTCTTCAACATTCAGGTCAAAGAGGTTACGGA
CAACAATGGAGTCAAGACCATCGCCAATAACCTTACCAGCACGGTCCAGGTCTTCACGGACTCAGACTAT
CAGCTCCCGTACGTGCTCGGGTCGGCTCACGAGGGCTGCCTCCCGCCGTTCCCAGCGGACGTTTTCATGA
TTCCTCAGTACGGGTATCTGACGCTTAATGATGGAAGCCAGGCCGTGGGTCGTTCGTCCTTTTACTGCCT
GGAATATTTCCCGTCGCAAATGCTAAGAACGGGTAACAACTTCCAGTTCAGCTACGAGTTTGAGAACGTA
CCTTTCCATAGCAGCTACGCTCACAGCCAAAGCCTGGACCGACTAATGAATCCACTCATCGACCAATACT
TGTACTATCTCTCAAAGACTATTAACGGTTCTGGACAGAATCAACAAACGCTAAAATTCAGTGTGGCCGG
ACCCAGCAACATGGCTGTCCAGGGAAGAAACTACATACCTGGACCCAGCTACCGACAACAACGTGTCTCA
ACCACTGTGACTCAAAACAACAACAGCGAATTTGCTTGGCCTGGAGCTTCTTCTTGGGCTCTCAATGGAC
GTAATAGCTTGATGAATCCTGGACCTGCTATGGCCAGCCACAAAGAAGGAGAGGACCGTTTCTTTCCTTT
GTCTGGATCTTTAATTTTTGGCAAACAAGGAACTGGAAGAGACAACGTGGATGCGGACAAAGTCATGATA
ACCAACGAAGAAGAAATTAAAACTACTAACCCGGTAGCAACGGAGTCCTATGGACAAGTGGCCACAAACC
ACCAGAGTGCCCAACGAGGAGACACCATGAGCAAAGCACAGGCGCAGACCGGCTGGGTTCAAAACCAAGG
AATACTTCCGGGTATGGTTTGGCAGGACAGAGATGTGTACCTGCAAGGACCCATTTGGGCCAAAATTCCT
CACACGGACGGCAACTTTCACCCTTCTCCGCTGATGGGAGGGTTTGGAATGAAGCACCCGCCTCCTCAGA
TCCTCATCAAAAACACACCTGTACCTGCGGATCCTCCAACGGCCTTCAACAAGGACAAGCTGAACTCTTT
CATCACCCAGTATTCTACTGGCCAAGTCAGCGTGGAGATCGAGTGGGAGCTGCAGAAGGAAAACAGCAAG
CGCTGGAACCCGGAGATCCAGTACACTTCCAACTATTACAAGTCTAATAATGTTGAATTTGCTGTTAATA
CTGAAGGTGTATATAGTGAACCCCGCCCCATTGGCACCAGATACCTGACTCGTAATCTGTAA
